Addgene plasmid #71271: p2R3a-3xVenusYFP-OcsT
Purpose: Entry clone containing three repeats of Venus. Can be fused with linker to the C-terminal end of protein of interest. For use in plants and compatible with the MultiSite Gateway system
Depositing lab: Ari Pekka Mähönen. Depositing organization: University of Helsinki. Publication: MultiSite Gateway compatible cell type-specific gene inducible system for plants. Siligato R, Wang X, Yadav SR, Lehesranta S, Ma G, Ursache R, Sevilem I, Zhang J, Gorte M, Prasad K, Wrzaczek M, Heidstra R, Murphy A, Scheres B, Mahonen AP. Plant Physiol. 2015 Dec 7. pii: pp.01246.2015. 10.1104/pp.15.01246 PubMed 26644504.
Backbone
  Vector backbone: p2RP3-pGEMteasy
  Backbone manufacturer: ampicillin resistant variant of pDONR-P2R-P3. attP2R-ccdB-cmR-attP3 sequences of pDONR-P2R-P3 were cloned into pGEMt-easy
  Vector type: Gateway
Growth in bacteria
  Bacterial resistance: Ampicillin, 100 μg/mL
  Growth temperature: 37°C
  Growth strain: DH5alpha
  Copy number: High Copy
Gene/Insert
  Gene/Insert name: 3 times VenusYFP
  Tag / fusion protein: octaline synthase terminator (C terminal on insert)
  Cloning method: Gateway Cloning
  Sequencing primers: 5′ M13pUC-Fwd; 3′ OCSterm-R (GGCGGTAAGGATCTGAGCTA)
Terms and licenses: Academic/Nonprofit Terms; Industry Terms: Not Available to Industry
How to cite: p2R3a-3xVenusYFP-OcsT was a gift from Ari Pekka Mähönen (Addgene plasmid # 71271 ; http://n2t.net/addgene:71271 ; RRID:Addgene_71271)
