[The description below was written by a language model from this plasmid's Addgene catalogue record and pLannotate feature annotations shown in this document.]
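Description:
p2R3a-3xVenusYFP-OcsT is a MultiSite Gateway entry clone for the third (3′) position, built for assembling plant expression constructs. Its backbone, p2RP3-pGEMteasy, is an ampicillin-resistant variant of pDONR-P2R-P3 made by moving the attP2R-ccdB-CmR-attP3 cassette into pGEM-T Easy. The plasmid therefore carries typical pGEM elements: a high-copy ColE1/pUC-type origin, the AmpR β-lactamase gene with its own promoter for selection in E. coli, an f1 origin, lacZα remnants, a lac promoter/operator, and flanking T7 and SP6 promoters. A short hit to a hornet peptide in the annotation is almost certainly spurious.

The payload lies between an attR2 site and an attL3 site, the pair produced by BP recombination into a P2R-P3 donor. It consists of three tandem copies of the yellow fluorescent protein Venus, each separated from the next by a few bases, followed by the octopine synthase (OCS) terminator, which provides transcription termination and polyadenylation in plant cells. There is no promoter upstream of the Venus repeats. Expression depends on an LR reaction that joins this module with a first-position promoter entry clone and a second-position gene-of-interest entry clone in a destination vector. According to the record, the triple Venus is fused via a linker to the C-terminus of the protein of interest. Using three fluorophores per molecule would be expected to give a brighter signal than a single tag. The source publication places this clone in a Gateway toolkit for cell type-specific, inducible gene expression in plants. Two depositor full-sequence records are listed, differing by one nucleotide in length and carrying identical annotations.
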