Features (pLannotate 1.2.2; 24 found; start..end, strand, type, name):
      1..88      -  protein_bind   attL3 (fragment): mutant version of attL; recombination site for the Gateway® LR reaction LR Clonase™
    126..144     -  promoter       T7 promoter: promoter for bacteriophage T7 RNA polymerase
    172..234     -  CDS            VESPI_VESMG (fragment): Experimental evidence at protein level: Swiss-Prot protein existence level 1. Shows contractile activity on isolated ileum smooth muscle. From Vespa magnifica (Hornet).
    246..264     -  promoter       SP6 promoter: promoter for bacteriophage SP6 RNA polymerase
    306..322     -  protein_bind   lac operator: The lac repressor binds to the lac operator to inhibit transcription in E. coli. This inhibition can be relieved by adding lactose or isopropyl-β-D-thiogalactopyranoside (IPTG). lac repressor encoded by lacI
    330..360     -  promoter       lac promoter: promoter for the E. coli lac operon
    375..396     -  protein_bind   CAP binding site: CAP binding activates transcription in the presence of cAMP. E. coli catabolite activator protein
    409..501     -  CDS            lacI (fragment): lac repressor; lacI; The lac repressor binds to the lac operator to inhibit transcription in E. coli. This inhibition can be relieved by adding lactose or isopropyl-β-D-thiogalactopyranoside (IPTG).
    684..1272    -  rep_origin     ori: high-copy-number ColE1/pMB1/pBR322/pUC origin of replication
   1443..2303    -  CDS            AmpR: β-lactamase; bla; confers resistance to ampicillin, carbenicillin, and related antibiotics
   2304..2408    -  promoter       AmpR promoter: bla
   2435..2485    +  misc_feature   bom (fragment): basis of mobility region from pBR322
   2513..2941    -  rep_origin     f1 ori (sequence partly withheld): f1 bacteriophage origin of replication; arrow indicates direction of (+) strand synthesis
   2945..3102    -  CDS            lacZα (fragment): LacZα fragment of β-galactosidase; lacZ fragment
   3105..3123    +  promoter       T7 promoter: promoter for bacteriophage T7 RNA polymerase
   3181..3199    -  CDS            lacZα (fragment): LacZα fragment of β-galactosidase; lacZ fragment
   3270..3393    -  protein_bind   attR2: mutant version of attR; recombination site for the Gateway® LR reaction LR Clonase™
   3420..4136    +  CDS            Venus: Venus is a basic (constitutively fluorescent) yellow fluorescent protein published in 2002, derived from Aequorea victoria. It is reported to be a rapidly-maturing weak dimer with moderate acid sensitivity.
   4143..4859    +  CDS            Venus: Venus is a basic (constitutively fluorescent) yellow fluorescent protein published in 2002, derived from Aequorea victoria. It is reported to be a rapidly-maturing weak dimer with moderate acid sensitivity.
   4866..5582    +  CDS            Venus: Venus is a basic (constitutively fluorescent) yellow fluorescent protein published in 2002, derived from Aequorea victoria. It is reported to be a rapidly-maturing weak dimer with moderate acid sensitivity.
   5601..6307    +  terminator     OCS terminator: octopine synthase terminator
   6308..6327    +  misc_feature   MCS (fragment): pUC18/19 multiple cloning site
   6348..6366    -  promoter       SP6 promoter: promoter for bacteriophage SP6 RNA polymerase
   6377..13      -  protein_bind   attB3 (across the origin): mutant version of attB; core recombination site for the Gateway® BP reaction BP Clonase™
>Addgene plasmid #71271 | p2R3a-3xVenusYFP-OcsT | depositor full sequence | sequence record 127487 | Full Sequence
TTATACAAAGTTGGCATTATAAAAAAGCATTGCTTATCAATTTGTTGCAACGAACAGGTCACTATCAGTC
AAAATAAAATCATTATTTGGAGCTCCATGGTAGCGTTAACGCGGCCGCGATATCCCCTATAGTGAGTCGT
ATTACATGGTCATAGCTGTTTCCTGTATCACTAGTGAATTCGCGGCCGCCTGCAGGTCGACCATATGGGA
GAGCTCCCAACGCGTTGGATGCATAGCTTGAGTATTCTATAGTGTCACCTAAATAGCTTGGCGTAATCAT
GGTCATAGCTGTTTCCTGTGTGAAATTGTTATCCGCTCACAATTCCACACAACATACGAGCCGGAAGCAT
AAAGTGTAAAGCCTGGGGTGCCTAATGAGTGAGCTAACTCACATTAATTGCGTTGCGCTCACTGCCCGCT
TTCCAGTCGGGAAACCTGTCGTGCCAGCTGCATTAATGAATCGGCCAACGCGCGGGGAGAGGCGGTTTGC
GTATTGGGCGCTCTTCCGCTTCCTCGCTCACTGACTCGCTGCGCTCGGTCGTTCGGCTGCGGCGAGCGGT
ATCAGCTCACTCAAAGGCGGTAATACGGTTATCCACAGAATCAGGGGATAACGCAGGAAAGAACATGTGA
GCAAAAGGCCAGCAAAAGGCCAGGAACCGTAAAAAGGCCGCGTTGCTGGCGTTTTTCCATAGGCTCCGCC
CCCCTGACGAGCATCACAAAAATCGACGCTCAAGTCAGAGGTGGCGAAACCCGACAGGACTATAAAGATA
CCAGGCGTTTCCCCCTGGAAGCTCCCTCGTGCGCTCTCCTGTTCCGACCCTGCCGCTTACCGGATACCTG
TCCGCCTTTCTCCCTTCGGGAAGCGTGGCGCTTTCTCATAGCTCACGCTGTAGGTATCTCAGTTCGGTGT
AGGTCGTTCGCTCCAAGCTGGGCTGTGTGCACGAACCCCCCGTTCAGCCCGACCGCTGCGCCTTATCCGG
TAACTATCGTCTTGAGTCCAACCCGGTAAGACACGACTTATCGCCACTGGCAGCAGCCACTGGTAACAGG
ATTAGCAGAGCGAGGTATGTAGGCGGTGCTACAGAGTTCTTGAAGTGGTGGCCTAACTACGGCTACACTA
GAAGAACAGTATTTGGTATCTGCGCTCTGCTGAAGCCAGTTACCTTCGGAAAAAGAGTTGGTAGCTCTTG
ATCCGGCAAACAAACCACCGCTGGTAGCGGTGGTTTTTTTGTTTGCAAGCAGCAGATTACGCGCAGAAAA
AAAGGATCTCAAGAAGATCCTTTGATCTTTTCTACGGGGTCTGACGCTCAGTGGAACGAAAACTCACGTT
AAGGGATTTTGGTCATGAGATTATCAAAAAGGATCTTCACCTAGATCCTTTTAAATTAAAAATGAAGTTT
TAAATCAATCTAAAGTATATATGAGTAAACTTGGTCTGACAGTTACCAATGCTTAATCAGTGAGGCACCT
ATCTCAGCGATCTGTCTATTTCGTTCATCCATAGTTGCCTGACTCCCCGTCGTGTAGATAACTACGATAC
GGGAGGGCTTACCATCTGGCCCCAGTGCTGCAATGATACCGCGAGACCCACGCTCACCGGCTCCAGATTT
ATCAGCAATAAACCAGCCAGCCGGAAGGGCCGAGCGCAGAAGTGGTCCTGCAACTTTATCCGCCTCCATC
CAGTCTATTAATTGTTGCCGGGAAGCTAGAGTAAGTAGTTCGCCAGTTAATAGTTTGCGCAACGTTGTTG
CCATTGCTACAGGCATCGTGGTGTCACGCTCGTCGTTTGGTATGGCTTCATTCAGCTCCGGTTCCCAACG
ATCAAGGCGAGTTACATGATCCCCCATGTTGTGCAAAAAAGCGGTTAGCTCCTTCGGTCCTCCGATCGTT
GTCAGAAGTAAGTTGGCCGCAGTGTTATCACTCATGGTTATGGCAGCACTGCATAATTCTCTTACTGTCA
TGCCATCCGTAAGATGCTTTTCTGTGACTGGTGAGTACTCAACCAAGTCATTCTGAGAATAGTGTATGCG
GCGACCGAGTTGCTCTTGCCCGGCGTCAATACGGGATAATACCGCGCCACATAGCAGAACTTTAAAAGTG
CTCATCATTGGAAAACGTTCTTCGGGGCGAAAACTCTCAAGGATCTTACCGCTGTTGAGATCCAGTTCGA
TGTAACCCACTCGTGCACCCAACTGATCTTCAGCATCTTTTACTTTCACCAGCGTTTCTGGGTGAGCAAA
AACAGGAAGGCAAAATGCCGCAAAAAAGGGAATAAGGGCGACACGGAAATGTTGAATACTCATACTCTTC
CTTTTTCAATATTATTGAAGCATTTATCAGGGTTATTGTCTCATGAGCGGATACATATTTGAATGTATTT
AGAAAAATAAACAAATAGGGGTTCCGCGCACATTTCCCCGAAAAGTGCCACCTGATGCGGTGTGAAATAC
CGCACAGATGCGTAAGGAGAAAATACCGCATCAGGAAATTGTAAGCGTTAATATTTTGTTAAAATTCGCG
TTAAATTTTTGTTAAATCAGCTCATTTTTTAACCAATAGGCCGAAATCGGCAAAATCCCTTATAAATCAA
AAGAATAGACCGAGATAGGGT
[37 nt withheld, positions 2612-2648]
AAAGAACGTGGACTCCAACGTCAAAGG
[49 nt withheld, positions 2676-2724]
T
[91 nt withheld, positions 2726-2816]
G
[124 nt withheld, positions 2818-2941]
CCATTCGCCATTCAGGCTGCGCAACTGTTGGGAAGGGCGATCGGTGCGGGCCTCTTCGCTATTACGCCAG
CTGGCGAAAGGGGGATGTGCTGCAAGGCGATTAAGTTGGGTAACGCCAGGGTTTTCCCAGTCACGACGTT
GTAAAACGACGGCCAGTGAATTGTAATACGACTCACTATAGGGCGAATTGGGCCCGACGTCGCATGCTCC
CGGCCGCCATGGCGGCCGCGGGAATTCGATTGTAAAACGACGGCCAGTCTTAAGCTCGGGCCCTGCAGCT
CTAGAGCTCGAATTCTACAGGTCACTAATACCATCTAAGTAGTTGATTCATAGTGACTGCATATGTTGTG
TTTTACAGTATTATGTAGTCTGTTTTTTATGCAAAATCTAATTTAATATATTGATATTTATATCATTTTA
CGTTTCTCGTTCAACTTTCTTGTACAAAGTGGGGATCCAAGCTTCGCAGGCTGGATCCATGGTGAGCAAG
GGCGAGGAGCTGTTCACCGGGGTGGTGCCCATCCTGGTCGAGCTGGACGGCGACGTAAACGGCCACAAGT
TCAGCGTGTCCGGCGAGGGCGAGGGCGATGCCACCTACGGCAAGCTGACCCTGAAGCTGATCTGCACCAC
CGGCAAGCTGCCCGTGCCCTGGCCCACCCTCGTGACCACCCTGGGCTACGGCCTGCAGTGCTTCGCCCGC
TACCCCGACCACATGAAGCAGCACGACTTCTTCAAGTCCGCCATGCCCGAAGGCTACGTCCAGGAGCGCA
CCATCTTCTTCAAGGACGACGGCAACTACAAGACCCGCGCCGAGGTGAAGTTCGAGGGCGACACCCTGGT
GAACCGCATCGAGCTGAAGGGCATCGACTTCAAGGAGGACGGCAACATCCTGGGGCACAAGCTGGAGTAC
AACTACAACAGCCACAACGTCTATATCACCGCCGACAAGCAGAAGAACGGCATCAAGGCCAACTTCAAGA
TCCGCCACAACATCGAGGACGGCGGCGTGCAGCTCGCCGACCACTACCAGCAGAACACCCCCATCGGCGA
CGGCCCCGTGCTGCTGCCCGACAACCACTACCTGAGCTACCAGTCCGCCCTGAGCAAAGACCCCAACGAG
AAGCGCGATCACATGGTCCTGCTGGAGTTCGTGACCGCCGCCGGGATCACTCTCGGCATGGACGAGCTGT
ACAAGAGATCCATGGTGAGCAAGGGCGAGGAGCTGTTCACCGGGGTGGTGCCCATCCTGGTCGAGCTGGA
CGGCGACGTAAACGGCCACAAGTTCAGCGTGTCCGGCGAGGGCGAGGGCGATGCCACCTACGGCAAGCTG
ACCCTGAAGCTGATCTGCACCACCGGCAAGCTGCCCGTGCCCTGGCCCACCCTCGTGACCACCCTGGGCT
ACGGCCTGCAGTGCTTCGCCCGCTACCCCGACCACATGAAGCAGCACGACTTCTTCAAGTCCGCCATGCC
CGAAGGCTACGTCCAGGAGCGCACCATCTTCTTCAAGGACGACGGCAACTACAAGACCCGCGCCGAGGTG
AAGTTCGAGGGCGACACCCTGGTGAACCGCATCGAGCTGAAGGGCATCGACTTCAAGGAGGACGGCAACA
TCCTGGGGCACAAGCTGGAGTACAACTACAACAGCCACAACGTCTATATCACCGCCGACAAGCAGAAGAA
CGGCATCAAGGCCAACTTCAAGATCCGCCACAACATCGAGGACGGCGGCGTGCAGCTCGCCGACCACTAC
CAGCAGAACACCCCCATCGGCGACGGCCCCGTGCTGCTGCCCGACAACCACTACCTGAGCTACCAGTCCG
CCCTGAGCAAAGACCCCAACGAGAAGCGCGATCACATGGTCCTGCTGGAGTTCGTGACCGCCGCCGGGAT
CACTCTCGGCATGGACGAGCTGTACAAGAGATCCATGGTGAGCAAGGGCGAGGAGCTGTTCACCGGGGTG
GTGCCCATCCTGGTCGAGCTGGACGGCGACGTAAACGGCCACAAGTTCAGCGTGTCCGGCGAGGGCGAGG
GCGATGCCACCTACGGCAAGCTGACCCTGAAGCTGATCTGCACCACCGGCAAGCTGCCCGTGCCCTGGCC
CACCCTCGTGACCACCCTGGGCTACGGCCTGCAGTGCTTCGCCCGCTACCCCGACCACATGAAGCAGCAC
GACTTCTTCAAGTCCGCCATGCCCGAAGGCTACGTCCAGGAGCGCACCATCTTCTTCAAGGACGACGGCA
ACTACAAGACCCGCGCCGAGGTGAAGTTCGAGGGCGACACCCTGGTGAACCGCATCGAGCTGAAGGGCAT
CGACTTCAAGGAGGACGGCAACATCCTGGGGCACAAGCTGGAGTACAACTACAACAGCCACAACGTCTAT
ATCACCGCCGACAAGCAGAAGAACGGCATCAAGGCCAACTTCAAGATCCGCCACAACATCGAGGACGGCG
GCGTGCAGCTCGCCGACCACTACCAGCAGAACACCCCCATCGGCGACGGCCCCGTGCTGCTGCCCGACAA
CCACTACCTGAGCTACCAGTCCGCCCTGAGCAAAGACCCCAACGAGAAGCGCGATCACATGGTCCTGCTG
GAGTTCGTGACCGCCGCCGGGATCACTCTCGGCATGGACGAGCTGTACAAGCATGATTAACTCGAGGTCC
TGCTTTAATGAGATATGCGAGACGCCTATGATCGCATGATATTTGCTTTCAATTCTGTTGTGCACGTTGT
AAAAAACCTGAGCATGTGTAGCTCAGATCCTTACCGCCGGTTTCGGTTCATTCTAATGAATATATCACCC
GTTACTATCGTATTTTTATGAATAATATTCTCCGTTCAATTTACTGATTGTACCCTACTACTTATATGTA
CAATATTAAAATGAAAACAATATATTGTGCTGAATAGGTTTATAGCGACATCTATGATAGAGCGCCACAA
TAACAAACAATTGCGTTTTATTATTACAAATCCAATTTTAAAAAAAGCGGCAGAACCGGTCAAACCTAAA
AGACTGATTACATAAATCTTATTCAAATTTCAAAAGGCCCCAGGGGCTAGTATCTACGACACACCGAGCG
GCGAACTAATAACGTTCACTGAAGGGAACTCCGGTTCCCCGCCGGCGCGCATGGGTGAGATTCCTTGAAG
TTGAGTATTGGCCGTCCGCTCTACCGAAAGTTACGGGCACCATTCAACCCGGTCCAGCACGGCGGCCGGG
TAACCGACTTGCTGCCCCGAGAATTATGCAGCATTTTTTTGGTGTATGTGGGCCCCAAATGAAGTGCAGG
TCAAACCTTGACAGTGACGACAAATCGTTGGGCGGGTCCAGGGCGAATTTTGCGACAACATGTCGAGGCT
CAGCAGGACCTGCAGGCATGCAAGCTAGCTTACTAGTGATGCATATTCTATAGTGTCACCTAAATCTGCG
GCCGCCAACTTTA
