Features (pLannotate 1.2.2; 24 found; start..end, strand, type, name):
      1..88      -  protein_bind   attL3 (fragment): mutant version of attL; recombination site for the Gateway® LR reaction LR Clonase™
    126..144     -  promoter       T7 promoter: promoter for bacteriophage T7 RNA polymerase
    172..234     -  CDS            VESPI_VESMG (fragment): Experimental evidence at protein level: Swiss-Prot protein existence level 1. Shows contractile activity on isolated ileum smooth muscle. From Vespa magnifica (Hornet).
    246..264     -  promoter       SP6 promoter: promoter for bacteriophage SP6 RNA polymerase
    306..322     -  protein_bind   lac operator: The lac repressor binds to the lac operator to inhibit transcription in E. coli. This inhibition can be relieved by adding lactose or isopropyl-β-D-thiogalactopyranoside (IPTG). lac repressor encoded by lacI
    330..360     -  promoter       lac promoter: promoter for the E. coli lac operon
    375..396     -  protein_bind   CAP binding site: CAP binding activates transcription in the presence of cAMP. E. coli catabolite activator protein
    409..501     -  CDS            lacI (fragment): lac repressor; lacI; The lac repressor binds to the lac operator to inhibit transcription in E. coli. This inhibition can be relieved by adding lactose or isopropyl-β-D-thiogalactopyranoside (IPTG).
    684..1272    -  rep_origin     ori: high-copy-number ColE1/pMB1/pBR322/pUC origin of replication
   1443..2303    -  CDS            AmpR: β-lactamase; bla; confers resistance to ampicillin, carbenicillin, and related antibiotics
   2304..2408    -  promoter       AmpR promoter: bla
   2435..2485    +  misc_feature   bom (fragment): basis of mobility region from pBR322
   2513..2941    -  rep_origin     f1 ori (sequence partly withheld): f1 bacteriophage origin of replication; arrow indicates direction of (+) strand synthesis
   2945..3102    -  CDS            lacZα (fragment): LacZα fragment of β-galactosidase; lacZ fragment
   3105..3123    +  promoter       T7 promoter: promoter for bacteriophage T7 RNA polymerase
   3182..3200    -  CDS            lacZα (fragment): LacZα fragment of β-galactosidase; lacZ fragment
   3271..3394    -  protein_bind   attR2: mutant version of attR; recombination site for the Gateway® LR reaction LR Clonase™
   3421..4137    +  CDS            Venus: Venus is a basic (constitutively fluorescent) yellow fluorescent protein published in 2002, derived from Aequorea victoria. It is reported to be a rapidly-maturing weak dimer with moderate acid sensitivity.
   4144..4860    +  CDS            Venus: Venus is a basic (constitutively fluorescent) yellow fluorescent protein published in 2002, derived from Aequorea victoria. It is reported to be a rapidly-maturing weak dimer with moderate acid sensitivity.
   4867..5583    +  CDS            Venus: Venus is a basic (constitutively fluorescent) yellow fluorescent protein published in 2002, derived from Aequorea victoria. It is reported to be a rapidly-maturing weak dimer with moderate acid sensitivity.
   5602..6308    +  terminator     OCS terminator: octopine synthase terminator
   6309..6328    +  misc_feature   MCS (fragment): pUC18/19 multiple cloning site
   6349..6367    -  promoter       SP6 promoter: promoter for bacteriophage SP6 RNA polymerase
   6378..13      -  protein_bind   attB3 (across the origin): mutant version of attB; core recombination site for the Gateway® BP reaction BP Clonase™
>Addgene plasmid #71271 | p2R3a-3xVenusYFP-OcsT | depositor full sequence | sequence record 129818 | p2R3a-3xVenusYFP-OcsT  sequence 6385 bps
TTATACAAAGTTGGCATTATAAAAAAGCATTGCTTATCAATTTGTTGCAACGAACAGGTCACTATCAGTC
AAAATAAAATCATTATTTGGAGCTCCATGGTAGCGTTAACGCGGCCGCGATATCCCCTATAGTGAGTCGT
ATTACATGGTCATAGCTGTTTCCTGTATCACTAGTGAATTCGCGGCCGCCTGCAGGTCGACCATATGGGA
GAGCTCCCAACGCGTTGGATGCATAGCTTGAGTATTCTATAGTGTCACCTAAATAGCTTGGCGTAATCAT
GGTCATAGCTGTTTCCTGTGTGAAATTGTTATCCGCTCACAATTCCACACAACATACGAGCCGGAAGCAT
AAAGTGTAAAGCCTGGGGTGCCTAATGAGTGAGCTAACTCACATTAATTGCGTTGCGCTCACTGCCCGCT
TTCCAGTCGGGAAACCTGTCGTGCCAGCTGCATTAATGAATCGGCCAACGCGCGGGGAGAGGCGGTTTGC
GTATTGGGCGCTCTTCCGCTTCCTCGCTCACTGACTCGCTGCGCTCGGTCGTTCGGCTGCGGCGAGCGGT
ATCAGCTCACTCAAAGGCGGTAATACGGTTATCCACAGAATCAGGGGATAACGCAGGAAAGAACATGTGA
GCAAAAGGCCAGCAAAAGGCCAGGAACCGTAAAAAGGCCGCGTTGCTGGCGTTTTTCCATAGGCTCCGCC
CCCCTGACGAGCATCACAAAAATCGACGCTCAAGTCAGAGGTGGCGAAACCCGACAGGACTATAAAGATA
CCAGGCGTTTCCCCCTGGAAGCTCCCTCGTGCGCTCTCCTGTTCCGACCCTGCCGCTTACCGGATACCTG
TCCGCCTTTCTCCCTTCGGGAAGCGTGGCGCTTTCTCATAGCTCACGCTGTAGGTATCTCAGTTCGGTGT
AGGTCGTTCGCTCCAAGCTGGGCTGTGTGCACGAACCCCCCGTTCAGCCCGACCGCTGCGCCTTATCCGG
TAACTATCGTCTTGAGTCCAACCCGGTAAGACACGACTTATCGCCACTGGCAGCAGCCACTGGTAACAGG
ATTAGCAGAGCGAGGTATGTAGGCGGTGCTACAGAGTTCTTGAAGTGGTGGCCTAACTACGGCTACACTA
GAAGAACAGTATTTGGTATCTGCGCTCTGCTGAAGCCAGTTACCTTCGGAAAAAGAGTTGGTAGCTCTTG
ATCCGGCAAACAAACCACCGCTGGTAGCGGTGGTTTTTTTGTTTGCAAGCAGCAGATTACGCGCAGAAAA
AAAGGATCTCAAGAAGATCCTTTGATCTTTTCTACGGGGTCTGACGCTCAGTGGAACGAAAACTCACGTT
AAGGGATTTTGGTCATGAGATTATCAAAAAGGATCTTCACCTAGATCCTTTTAAATTAAAAATGAAGTTT
TAAATCAATCTAAAGTATATATGAGTAAACTTGGTCTGACAGTTACCAATGCTTAATCAGTGAGGCACCT
ATCTCAGCGATCTGTCTATTTCGTTCATCCATAGTTGCCTGACTCCCCGTCGTGTAGATAACTACGATAC
GGGAGGGCTTACCATCTGGCCCCAGTGCTGCAATGATACCGCGAGACCCACGCTCACCGGCTCCAGATTT
ATCAGCAATAAACCAGCCAGCCGGAAGGGCCGAGCGCAGAAGTGGTCCTGCAACTTTATCCGCCTCCATC
CAGTCTATTAATTGTTGCCGGGAAGCTAGAGTAAGTAGTTCGCCAGTTAATAGTTTGCGCAACGTTGTTG
CCATTGCTACAGGCATCGTGGTGTCACGCTCGTCGTTTGGTATGGCTTCATTCAGCTCCGGTTCCCAACG
ATCAAGGCGAGTTACATGATCCCCCATGTTGTGCAAAAAAGCGGTTAGCTCCTTCGGTCCTCCGATCGTT
GTCAGAAGTAAGTTGGCCGCAGTGTTATCACTCATGGTTATGGCAGCACTGCATAATTCTCTTACTGTCA
TGCCATCCGTAAGATGCTTTTCTGTGACTGGTGAGTACTCAACCAAGTCATTCTGAGAATAGTGTATGCG
GCGACCGAGTTGCTCTTGCCCGGCGTCAATACGGGATAATACCGCGCCACATAGCAGAACTTTAAAAGTG
CTCATCATTGGAAAACGTTCTTCGGGGCGAAAACTCTCAAGGATCTTACCGCTGTTGAGATCCAGTTCGA
TGTAACCCACTCGTGCACCCAACTGATCTTCAGCATCTTTTACTTTCACCAGCGTTTCTGGGTGAGCAAA
AACAGGAAGGCAAAATGCCGCAAAAAAGGGAATAAGGGCGACACGGAAATGTTGAATACTCATACTCTTC
CTTTTTCAATATTATTGAAGCATTTATCAGGGTTATTGTCTCATGAGCGGATACATATTTGAATGTATTT
AGAAAAATAAACAAATAGGGGTTCCGCGCACATTTCCCCGAAAAGTGCCACCTGATGCGGTGTGAAATAC
CGCACAGATGCGTAAGGAGAAAATACCGCATCAGGAAATTGTAAGCGTTAATATTTTGTTAAAATTCGCG
TTAAATTTTTGTTAAATCAGCTCATTTTTTAACCAATAGGCCGAAATCGGCAAAATCCCTTATAAATCAA
AAGAATAGACCGAGATAGGGT
[37 nt withheld, positions 2612-2648]
AAAGAACGTGGACTCCAACGTCAAAGG
[49 nt withheld, positions 2676-2724]
T
[91 nt withheld, positions 2726-2816]
G
[124 nt withheld, positions 2818-2941]
CCATTCGCCATTCAGGCTGCGCAACTGTTGGGAAGGGCGATCGGTGCGGGCCTCTTCGCTATTACGCCAG
CTGGCGAAAGGGGGATGTGCTGCAAGGCGATTAAGTTGGGTAACGCCAGGGTTTTCCCAGTCACGACGTT
GTAAAACGACGGCCAGTGAATTGTAATACGACTCACTATAGGGCGAATTGGGCCCGACGTCGCATGCTCC
CGGCCGCCATGGCGGCCGCGGGAATTCGATTTGTAAAACGACGGCCAGTCTTAAGCTCGGGCCCTGCAGC
TCTAGAGCTCGAATTCTACAGGTCACTAATACCATCTAAGTAGTTGGTTCATAGTGACTGCATATGTTGT
GTTTTACAGTATTATGTAGTCTGTTTTTTATGCAAAATCTAATTTAATATATTGATATTTATATCATTTT
ACGTTTCTCGTTCAACTTTCTTGTACAAAGTGGGGATCCAAGCTTCGCAGGCTGGATCCATGGTGAGCAA
GGGCGAGGAGCTGTTCACCGGGGTGGTGCCCATCCTGGTCGAGCTGGACGGCGACGTAAACGGCCACAAG
TTCAGCGTGTCCGGCGAGGGCGAGGGCGATGCCACCTACGGCAAGCTGACCCTGAAGCTGATCTGCACCA
CCGGCAAGCTGCCCGTGCCCTGGCCCACCCTCGTGACCACCCTGGGCTACGGCCTGCAGTGCTTCGCCCG
CTACCCCGACCACATGAAGCAGCACGACTTCTTCAAGTCCGCCATGCCCGAAGGCTACGTCCAGGAGCGC
ACCATCTTCTTCAAGGACGACGGCAACTACAAGACCCGCGCCGAGGTGAAGTTCGAGGGCGACACCCTGG
TGAACCGCATCGAGCTGAAGGGCATCGACTTCAAGGAGGACGGCAACATCCTGGGGCACAAGCTGGAGTA
CAACTACAACAGCCACAACGTCTATATCACCGCCGACAAGCAGAAGAACGGCATCAAGGCCAACTTCAAG
ATCCGCCACAACATCGAGGACGGCGGCGTGCAGCTCGCCGACCACTACCAGCAGAACACCCCCATCGGCG
ACGGCCCCGTGCTGCTGCCCGACAACCACTACCTGAGCTACCAGTCCGCCCTGAGCAAAGACCCCAACGA
GAAGCGCGATCACATGGTCCTGCTGGAGTTCGTGACCGCCGCCGGGATCACTCTCGGCATGGACGAGCTG
TACAAGAGATCCATGGTGAGCAAGGGCGAGGAGCTGTTCACCGGGGTGGTGCCCATCCTGGTCGAGCTGG
ACGGCGACGTAAACGGCCACAAGTTCAGCGTGTCCGGCGAGGGCGAGGGCGATGCCACCTACGGCAAGCT
GACCCTGAAGCTGATCTGCACCACCGGCAAGCTGCCCGTGCCCTGGCCCACCCTCGTGACCACCCTGGGC
TACGGCCTGCAGTGCTTCGCCCGCTACCCCGACCACATGAAGCAGCACGACTTCTTCAAGTCCGCCATGC
CCGAAGGCTACGTCCAGGAGCGCACCATCTTCTTCAAGGACGACGGCAACTACAAGACCCGCGCCGAGGT
GAAGTTCGAGGGCGACACCCTGGTGAACCGCATCGAGCTGAAGGGCATCGACTTCAAGGAGGACGGCAAC
ATCCTGGGGCACAAGCTGGAGTACAACTACAACAGCCACAACGTCTATATCACCGCCGACAAGCAGAAGA
ACGGCATCAAGGCCAACTTCAAGATCCGCCACAACATCGAGGACGGCGGCGTGCAGCTCGCCGACCACTA
CCAGCAGAACACCCCCATCGGCGACGGCCCCGTGCTGCTGCCCGACAACCACTACCTGAGCTACCAGTCC
GCCCTGAGCAAAGACCCCAACGAGAAGCGCGATCACATGGTCCTGCTGGAGTTCGTGACCGCCGCCGGGA
TCACTCTCGGCATGGACGAGCTGTACAAGAGATCCATGGTGAGCAAGGGCGAGGAGCTGTTCACCGGGGT
GGTGCCCATCCTGGTCGAGCTGGACGGCGACGTAAACGGCCACAAGTTCAGCGTGTCCGGCGAGGGCGAG
GGCGATGCCACCTACGGCAAGCTGACCCTGAAGCTGATCTGCACCACCGGCAAGCTGCCCGTGCCCTGGC
CCACCCTCGTGACCACCCTGGGCTACGGCCTGCAGTGCTTCGCCCGCTACCCCGACCACATGAAGCAGCA
CGACTTCTTCAAGTCCGCCATGCCCGAAGGCTACGTCCAGGAGCGCACCATCTTCTTCAAGGACGACGGC
AACTACAAGACCCGCGCCGAGGTGAAGTTCGAGGGCGACACCCTGGTGAACCGCATCGAGCTGAAGGGCA
TCGACTTCAAGGAGGACGGCAACATCCTGGGGCACAAGCTGGAGTACAACTACAACAGCCACAACGTCTA
TATCACCGCCGACAAGCAGAAGAACGGCATCAAGGCCAACTTCAAGATCCGCCACAACATCGAGGACGGC
GGCGTGCAGCTCGCCGACCACTACCAGCAGAACACCCCCATCGGCGACGGCCCCGTGCTGCTGCCCGACA
ACCACTACCTGAGCTACCAGTCCGCCCTGAGCAAAGACCCCAACGAGAAGCGCGATCACATGGTCCTGCT
GGAGTTCGTGACCGCCGCCGGGATCACTCTCGGCATGGACGAGCTGTACAAGCATGATTAACTCGAGGTC
CTGCTTTAATGAGATATGCGAGACGCCTATGATCGCATGATATTTGCTTTCAATTCTGTTGTGCACGTTG
TAAAAAACCTGAGCATGTGTAGCTCAGATCCTTACCGCCGGTTTCGGTTCATTCTAATGAATATATCACC
CGTTACTATCGTATTTTTATGAATAATATTCTCCGTTCAATTTACTGATTGTACCCTACTACTTATATGT
ACAATATTAAAATGAAAACAATATATTGTGCTGAATAGGTTTATAGCGACATCTATGATAGAGCGCCACA
ATAACAAACAATTGCGTTTTATTATTACAAATCCAATTTTAAAAAAAGCGGCAGAACCGGTCAAACCTAA
AAGACTGATTACATAAATCTTATTCAAATTTCAAAAGGCCCCAGGGGCTAGTATCTACGACACACCGAGC
GGCGAACTAATAACGTTCACTGAAGGGAACTCCGGTTCCCCGCCGGCGCGCATGGGTGAGATTCCTTGAA
GTTGAGTATTGGCCGTCCGCTCTACCGAAAGTTACGGGCACCATTCAACCCGGTCCAGCACGGCGGCCGG
GTAACCGACTTGCTGCCCCGAGAATTATGCAGCATTTTTTTGGTGTATGTGGGCCCCAAATGAAGTGCAG
GTCAAACCTTGACAGTGACGACAAATCGTTGGGCGGGTCCAGGGCGAATTTTGCGACAACATGTCGAGGC
TCAGCAGGACCTGCAGGCATGCAAGCTAGCTTACTAGTGATGCATATTCTATAGTGTCACCTAAATCTGC
GGCCGCCAACTTTA
