>Addgene plasmid #71271 | p2R3a-3xVenusYFP-OcsT | addgene partial sequence | sequence record 129816 | M13pUC-Fwd 5'-CCCAGTCACGACGTTGTAAAACG-3'
TATAGGGCGAATTGGGCCCGACGTCGCATGCTCCCGGCCGCCATGGCGGCCGCGGGAATTCGATTTGTAA
AACGACGGCCAGTCTTAAGCTCGGGCCCTGCAGCTCTAGAGCTCGAATTCTACAGGTCACTAATACCATC
TAAGTAGTTGGTTCATAGTGACTGCATATGTTGTGTTTTACAGTATTATGTAGTCTGTTTTTTATGCAAA
ATCTAATTTAATATATTGATATTTATATCATTTTACGTTTCTCGTTCAACTTTCTTGTACAAAGTGGGGA
TCCAAGCTTCGCAGGCTGGATCCATGGTGAGCAAGGGCGAGGAGCTGTTCACCGGGGTGGTGCCCATCCT
GGTCGAGCTGGACGGCGACGTAAACGGCCACAAGTTCAGCGTGTCCGGCGAGGGCGAGGGCGATGCCACC
TACGGCAAGCTGACCCTGAAGCTGATCTGCACCACCGGCAAGCTGCCCGTGCCCTGGCCCACCCTCGTGA
CCACCCTGGGCTACGGCCTGCAGTGCTTCGCCCGCTACCCCGACCACATGAAGCAGCACGACTTCTTCAA
GTCCGCCATGCCCGAAGGCTACGTCCAGGAGCGCACCATCTTCTTCAAGGACGACGGCAACTACAAGACC
CGCGCCGAGGTGAAGTTCGAGGGCGACACCCTGGTGAACCGCATCGAGCTGAAGGGCATCGACTTCAAGG
AGGACGGCAACATCCTGGGGCACAAGCTGGAGTACAACTACAACAGCCACAACGTCTATATCACCGCCGA
CAAGCAGAAGAACGGCATCAAG
