>Addgene plasmid #71271 | p2R3a-3xVenusYFP-OcsT | addgene partial sequence | sequence record 129817 | OCSterm-R 5'-GGCGGTAAGGATCTGAGCTA-3'
ATATCATGCGATCATAGGCGTCTCGCATATCTCATTAAAGCAGGACCTCGAGTTAATCATGCTTGTACAG
CTCGTCCATGCCGAGAGTGATCCCGGCGGCGGTCACGAACTCCAGCAGGACCATGTGATCGCGCTTCTCG
TTGGGGTCTTTGCTCAGGGCGGACTGGTAGCTCAGGTAGTGGTTGTCGGGCAGCAGCACGGGGCCGTCGC
CGATGGGGGTGTTCTGCTGGTAGTGGTCGGCGAGCTGCACGCCGCCGTCCTCGATGTTGTGGCGGATCTT
GAAGTTGGCCTTGATGCCGTTCTTCTGCTTGTCGGCGGTGATATAGACGTTGTGGCTGTTGTAGTTGTAC
TCCAGCTTGTGCCCCAGGATGTTGCCGTCCTCCTTGAAGTCGATGCCCTTCAGCTCGATGCGGTTCACCA
GGGTGTCGCCCTCGAACTTCACCTCGGCGCGGGTCTTGTAGTTGCCGTCGTCCTTGAAGAAGATGGTGCG
CTCCTGGACGTAGCCTTCGGGCATGGCGGACTTGAAGAAGTCGTGCTGCTTCATGTGGTCGGGGTAGCGG
GCGAAGCACTGCAGGCCGTAGCCCAGGGTGGTCACGAGGGTGGGCCAGGGCACGGGCAGCTTGCCGGTGG
TGCAGATCAGCTTCAGGGTCAGCTTGCCGTAGGTGGCATCGCCCTCGCCCTCGCCGGACACGCTGAACTT
GTGGCCGTTTACGTCGCCGTCCAGCTCGACCAGGATGGGCACCACCCCGGTGAACAGCTCCTCGCCCTTG
CTCACCATGGATCTCTTGTACAGCTCGTCCATGCCGAGAGTGATCC
